Addgene plasmid #196214: GB1-A11(2-88)-Strep
Purpose: Codon-optimized bacterial expression plasmid. Expresses GB1-His6-TEV-A11(2-88)-Strep.
Depositing lab: Lalit Deshmukh. Depositing organization: University of California, San Diego (UCSD). Publication: ALS Variants of Annexin A11's Proline-Rich Domain Impair Its S100A6-Mediated Fibril Dissolution. Shihora A, Elias RD, Hammond JA, Ghirlando R, Deshmukh L. ACS Chem Neurosci. 2023 Jul 11. doi: 10.1021/acschemneuro.3c00169. PubMed 37433222.
Backbone
  Vector backbone: pET-11a
  Backbone size w/o insert (bp): 5632
  Total vector size (bp): 6203
  Vector type: Bacterial Expression
Growth in bacteria
  Bacterial resistance: Ampicillin, 100 μg/mL
  Growth temperature: 37°C
  Growth strain: DH5alpha
  Copy number: Low Copy
Gene/Insert
  Gene/Insert name: Annexin A11
  Species: H. sapiens (human)
  Insert size (bp): 570
  Entrez Gene: ANXA11 (a.k.a. ALS23, ANX11, CAP-50, CAP50, IBMWMA)
  Tag / fusion protein: GB1-6xHis-TEV (N terminal on insert); Strep-II tag (C terminal on insert)
Terms and licenses: Academic/Nonprofit Terms; Industry Terms: Not Available to Industry
How to cite: GB1-A11(2-88)-Strep was a gift from Lalit Deshmukh (Addgene plasmid # 196214 ; http://n2t.net/addgene:196214 ; RRID:Addgene_196214)
