[The description below was written by a language model from this plasmid's Addgene catalogue record and pLannotate feature annotations shown in this document.]
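Description:
GB1-A11(2-88)-Strep is a bacterial expression plasmid built on the pET-11a backbone, about 6.2 kb in total, for producing a fragment of human annexin A11 (ANXA11) in E. coli. It replicates from a pBR322-type ColE1/pMB1 origin. The backbone also carries the rop gene and the bom mobility region, consistent with its listing as low copy. Selection is by ampicillin through the β-lactamase (AmpR) gene. The scattered tetracycline-resistance fragments and the tet promoter in the annotation are non-functional remnants of the pBR322 ancestry.

The codon-optimized open reading frame is transcribed from a T7 promoter placed directly upstream of a lac operator. A plasmid-borne lacI gene supplies repressor, so expression requires a host that provides T7 RNA polymerase and is induced with IPTG. Translation starts from the phage T7 gene 10 ribosome binding site, and a T7 terminator ends the transcript. The encoded protein is GB1-His6-TEV-A11(2-88)-Strep. The B1 immunoglobulin-binding domain of streptococcal protein G sits at the N terminus, where it commonly serves as a solubility and expression enhancer. It is followed by a hexahistidine tag for metal-affinity purification and a TEV protease site that allows removal of the N-terminal fusion. Residues 2–88 of annexin A11 come next, and a C-terminal Strep-II tag offers a second affinity handle. The annotation also detects a thrombin recognition site just after GB1, which the catalogue entry does not mention. The Strep-II tag is not annotated, and the short "SET1" hit just before the terminator is probably backbone-derived sequence.

The associated publication title links the plasmid to a study of annexin A11's proline-rich domain, its ALS-associated variants and S100A6-mediated fibril dissolution. This suggests it is used to make recombinant protein for such work.
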