Features (pLannotate 1.2.2; 23 found; start..end, strand, type, name):
    364..503     -  misc_feature   bom: basis of mobility region from pBR322
    605..796     -  CDS            rop: Rop protein, which maintains plasmids at low copy number; rop
    813..1193    +  CDS            YPB1_ECOLX: Protein predicted: Swiss-Prot protein existence level 4. From Escherichia coli.
   1435..2059    -  CDS            TcR (fragment): tetracycline efflux protein; tet; confers resistance to tetracycline
   2074..2095    -  protein_bind   CAP binding site: CAP binding activates transcription in the presence of cAMP. E. coli catabolite activator protein
   2108..3190    -  CDS            lacI: lac repressor; lacI; The lac repressor binds to the lac operator to inhibit transcription in E. coli. This inhibition can be relieved by adding lactose or isopropyl-β-D-thiogalactopyranoside (IPTG).
   3191..3268    -  promoter       lacI promoter: lacI
   3276..3555    -  CDS            TcR (fragment): tetracycline efflux protein; tet; confers resistance to tetracycline
   3577..3595    +  promoter       T7 promoter: promoter for bacteriophage T7 RNA polymerase
   3596..3620    +  protein_bind   lac operator: The lac repressor binds to the lac operator to inhibit transcription in E. coli. This inhibition can be relieved by adding lactose or isopropyl-β-D-thiogalactopyranoside (IPTG). lac repressor encoded by lacI
   3635..3657    +  RBS            RBS: efficient ribosome binding site from bacteriophage T7 gene 10 (Olins and Rangwala, 1989)
   3671..3832    +  CDS            spg (fragment): SPG1_STRSG - Experimental evidence at protein level: Swiss-Prot protein existence level 1. Binds to the constant Fc region of IgG with high affinity. From Streptococcus sp. group G.
   3833..3850    +  CDS            thrombin site: thrombin recognition and cleavage site
   3902..3920    +  CDS            capTEV™ (fragment): composite tag for in vivo biotinylation, TEV protease cleavage, and 6xHis tagging
   3920..3937    +  CDS            TEV site (fragment): tobacco etch virus (TEV) protease recognition and cleavage site
   3938..4198    +  CDS            ANXA11 (fragment): ANX11_HUMAN - Also known as ANX11. Experimental evidence at protein level: Swiss-Prot protein existence level 1. Binds specifically to calcyclin in a calcium-dependent manner (By similarity). Required for midbody formation and completion of the terminal phase of cytokinesis. From Homo sapiens (Human).
   4233..4282    +  CDS            SET1 (fragment): solubility-enhancement tag derived from T7 phage gene 10B
   4290..4337    +  terminator     T7 terminator: transcription terminator for bacteriophage T7 RNA polymerase
   4360..4464    -  CDS            TcR (fragment): tetracycline efflux protein; tet; confers resistance to tetracycline
   4512..4540    -  promoter       tet promoter: E. coli promoter for tetracycline efflux protein gene
   4653..4757    +  promoter       AmpR promoter: bla
   4758..5618    +  CDS            AmpR: β-lactamase; bla; confers resistance to ampicillin, carbenicillin, and related antibiotics
   5789..178     +  rep_origin     ori (across the origin): high-copy-number ColE1/pMB1/pBR322/pUC origin of replication
>Addgene plasmid #196214 | GB1-A11(2-88)-Strep | addgene full sequence | sequence record 389407 | Addgene NGS Result
TCCCGAAGGGAGAAAGGCGGACAGGTATCCGGTAAGCGGCAGGGTCGGAACAGGAGAGCGCACGAGGGAG
CTTCCAGGGGGAAACGCCTGGTATCTTTATAGTCCTGTCGGGTTTCGCCACCTCTGACTTGAGCGTCGAT
TTTTGTGATGCTCGTCAGGGGGGCGGAGCCTATGGAAAAACGCCAGCAACGCGGCCTTTTTACGGTTCCT
GGCCTTTTGCTGGCCTTTTGCTCACATGTTCTTTCCTGCGTTATCCCCTGATTCTGTGGATAACCGTATT
ACCGCCTTTGAGTGAGCTGATACCGCTCGCCGCAGCCGAACGACCGAGCGCAGCGAGTCAGTGAGCGAGG
AAGCGGAAGAGCGCCTGATGCGGTATTTTCTCCTTACGCATCTGTGCGGTATTTCACACCGCAATGGTGC
ACTCTCAGTACAATCTGCTCTGATGCCGCATAGTTAAGCCAGTATACACTCCGCTATCGCTACGTGACTG
GGTCATGGCTGCGCCCCGACACCCGCCAACACCCGCTGACGCGCCCTGACGGGCTTGTCTGCTCCCGGCA
TCCGCTTACAGACAAGCTGTGACCGTCTCCGGGAGCTGCATGTGTCAGAGGTTTTCACCGTCATCACCGA
AACGCGCGAGGCAGCTGCGGTAAAGCTCATCAGCGTGGTCGTGAAGCGATTCACAGATGTCTGCCTGTTC
ATCCGCGTCCAGCTCGTTGAGTTTCTCCAGAAGCGTTAATGTCTGGCTTCTGATAAAGCGGGCCATGTTA
AGGGCGGTTTTTTCCTGTTTGGTCACTGATGCCTCCGTGTAAGGGGGATTTCTGTTCATGGGGGTAATGA
TACCGATGAAACGAGAGAGGATGCTCACGATACGGGTTACTGATGATGAACATGCCCGGTTACTGGAACG
TTGTGAGGGTAAACAACTGGCGGTATGGATGCGGCGGGACCAGAGAAAAATCACTCAGGGTCAATGCCAG
CGCTTCGTTAATACAGATGTAGGTGTTCCACAGGGTAGCCAGCAGCATCCTGCGATGCAGATCCGGAACA
TAATGGTGCAGGGCGCTGACTTCCGCGTTTCCAGACTTTACGAAACACGGAAACCGAAGACCATTCATGT
TGTTGCTCAGGTCGCAGACGTTTTGCAGCAGCAGTCGCTTCACGTTCGCTCGCGTATCGGTGATTCATTC
TGCTAACCAGTAAGGCAACCCCGCCAGCCTAGCCGGGTCCTCAACGACAGGAGCACGATCATGCGCACCC
GTGGCCAGGACCCAACGCTGCCCGAGATGCGCCGCGTGCGGCTGCTGGAGATGGCGGACGCGATGGATAT
GTTCTGCCAAGGGTTGGTTTGCGCATTCACAGTTCTCCGCAAGAATTGATTGGCTCCAATTCTTGGAGTG
GTGAATCCGTTAGCGAGGTGCCGCCGGCTTCCATTCAGGTCGAGGTGGCCCGGCTCCATGCACCGCGACG
CAACGCGGGGAGGCAGACAAGGTATAGGGCGGCGCCTACAATCCATGCCAACCCGTTCCATGTGCTCGCC
GAGGCGGCATAAATCGCCGTGACGATCAGCGGTCCAATGATCGAAGTTAGGCTGGTAAGAGCCGCGAGCG
ATCCTTGAAGCTGTCCCTGATGGTCGTCATCTACCTGCCTGGACAGCATGGCCTGCAACGCGGGCATCCC
GATGCCGCCGGAAGCGAGAAGAATCATAATGGGGAAGGCCATCCAGCCTCGCGTCGCGAACGCCAGCAAG
ACGTAGCCCAGCGCGTCGGCCGCCATGCCGGCGATAATGGCCTGCTTCTCGCCGAAACGTTTGGTGGCGG
GACCAGTGACGAAGGCTTGAGCGAGGGCGTGCAAGATTCCGAATACCGCAAGCGACAGGCCGATCATCGT
CGCGCTCCAGCGAAAGCGGTCCTCGCCGAAAATGACCCAGAGCGCTGCCGGCACCTGTCCTACGAGTTGC
ATGATAAAGAAGACAGTCATAAGTGCGGCGACGATAGTCATGCCCCGCGCCCACCGGAAGGAGCTGACTG
GGTTGAAGGCTCTCAAGGGCATCGGTCGAGATCCCGGTGCCTAATGAGTGAGCTAACTTACATTAATTGC
GTTGCGCTCACTGCCCGCTTTCCAGTCGGGAAACCTGTCGTGCCAGCTGCATTAATGAATCGGCCAACGC
GCGGGGAGAGGCGGTTTGCGTATTGGGCGCCAGGGTGGTTTTTCTTTTCACCAGTGAGACGGGCAACAGC
TGATTGCCCTTCACCGCCTGGCCCTGAGAGAGTTGCAGCAAGCGGTCCACGCTGGTTTGCCCCAGCAGGC
GAAAATCCTGTTTGATGGTGGTTAACGGCGGGATATAACATGAGCTGTCTTCGGTATCGTCGTATCCCAC
TACCGAGATATCCGCACCAACGCGCAGCCCGGACTCGGTAATGGCGCGCATTGCGCCCAGCGCCATCTGA
TCGTTGGCAACCAGCATCGCAGTGGGAACGATGCCCTCATTCAGCATTTGCATGGTTTGTTGAAAACCGG
ACATGGCACTCCAGTCGCCTTCCCGTTCCGCTATCGGCTGAATTTGATTGCGAGTGAGATATTTATGCCA
GCCAGCCAGACGCAGACGCGCCGAGACAGAACTTAATGGGCCCGCTAACAGCGCGATTTGCTGGTGACCC
AATGCGACCAGATGCTCCACGCCCAGTCGCGTACCGTCTTCATGGGAGAAAATAATACTGTTGATGGGTG
TCTGGTCAGAGACATCAAGAAATAACGCCGGAACATTAGTGCAGGCAGCTTCCACAGCAATGGCATCCTG
GTCATCCAGCGGATAGTTAATGATCAGCCCACTGACGCGTTGCGCGAGAAGATTGTGCACCGCCGCTTTA
CAGGCTTCGACGCCGCTTCGTTCTACCATCGACACCACCACGCTGGCACCCAGTTGATCGGCGCGAGATT
TAATCGCCGCGACAATTTGCGACGGCGCGTGCAGGGCCAGACTGGAGGTGGCAACGCCAATCAGCAACGA
CTGTTTGCCCGCCAGTTGTTGTGCCACGCGGTTGGGAATGTAATTCAGCTCCGCCATCGCCGCTTCCACT
TTTTCCCGCGTTTTCGCAGAAACGTGGCTGGCCTGGTTCACCACGCGGGAAACGGTCTGATAAGAGACAC
CGGCATACTCTGCGACATCGTATAACGTTACTGGTTTCACATTCACCACCCTGAATTGACTCTCTTCCGG
GCGCTATCATGCCATACCGCGAAAGGTTTTGCGCCATTCGATGGTGTCCGGGATCTCGACGCTCTCCCTT
ATGCGACTCCTGCATTAGGAAGCAGCCCAGTAGTAGGTTGAGGCCGTTGAGCACCGCCGCCGCAAGGAAT
GGTGCATGCAAGGAGATGGCGCCCAACAGTCCCCCGGCCACGGGGCCTGCCACCATACCCACGCCGAAAC
AAGCGCTCATGAGCCCGAAGTGGCGAGCCCGATCTTCCCCATCGGTGATGTCGGCGATATAGGCGCCAGC
AACCGCACCTGTGGCGCCGGTGATGCCGGCCACGATGCGTCCGGCGTAGAGGATCGAGATCTCGATCCCG
CGAAATTAATACGACTCACTATAGGGGAATTGTGAGCGGATAACAATTCCCCTCTAGAAATAATTTTGTT
TAACTTTAAGAAGGAGATATACATATGCAGTATAAACTGGCGCTGAACGGCAAAACCCTGAAAGGCGAAA
CCACCACCGAAGCGGTGGATGCGGCGACCGCGGAAAAAGTGTTTAAACAGTATGCGAACGATAACGGCGT
GGATGGCGAATGGACCTATGATGATGCGACCAAAACCTTTACCGTGACCGAACTGGTGCCGCGCGGCAGC
ATTGAAGGCCGCATTCGCGAAAACCTGAAAGATAGCGGCCTGTTTCTGGAACATCATCATCATCATCATG
AAAACCTGTATTTTCAGAGTTACCCGGGCTATCCCCCACCCCCGGGCGGTTACCCGCCGGCCGCGCCTGG
AGGCGGTCCGTGGGGCGGTGCCGCGTATCCGCCGCCTCCCTCTATGCCGCCGATTGGCCTGGATAACGTG
GCGACCTATGCGGGTCAGTTTAACCAAGATTATCTGAGCGGCATGGCGGCGAACATGAGCGGCACCTTTG
GCGGCGCGAATATGCCGAACCTCTATCCGGGTGCGCCGGGCGCGGGATATCCTCCGGTGCCTCCCGGCTG
GAGCCATCCGCAGTTTGAAAAATAAGGATCCGGCTGCTAACAAAGCCCGAAAGGAAGCTGAGTTGGCTGC
TGCCACCGCTGAGCAATAACTAGCATAACCCCTTGGGGCCTCTAAACGGGTCTTGAGGGGTTTTTTGCTG
AAAGGAGGAACTATATCCGGATATCCCGCAAGAGGCCCGGCAGTACCGGCATAACCAAGCCTATGCCTAC
AGCATCCAGGGTGACGGTGCCGAGGATGACGATGAGCGCATTGTTAGATTTCATACACGGTGCCTGACTG
CGTTAGCAATTTAACTGTGATAAACTACCGCATTAAAGCTTATCGATGATAAGCTGTCAAACATGAGAAT
TCTTGAAGACGAAAGGGCCTCGTGATACGCCTATTTTTATAGGTTAATGTCATGATAATAATGGTTTCTT
AGACGTCAGGTGGCACTTTTCGGGGAAATGTGCGCGGAACCCCTATTTGTTTATTTTTCTAAATACATTC
AAATATGTATCCGCTCATGAGACAATAACCCTGATAAATGCTTCAATAATATTGAAAAAGGAAGAGTATG
AGTATTCAACATTTCCGTGTCGCCCTTATTCCCTTTTTTGCGGCATTTTGCCTTCCTGTTTTTGCTCACC
CAGAAACGCTGGTGAAAGTAAAAGATGCTGAAGATCAGTTGGGTGCACGAGTGGGTTACATCGAACTGGA
TCTCAACAGCGGTAAGATCCTTGAGAGTTTTCGCCCCGAAGAACGTTTTCCAATGATGAGCACTTTTAAA
GTTCTGCTATGTGGCGCGGTATTATCCCGTGTTGACGCCGGGCAAGAGCAACTCGGTCGCCGCATACACT
ATTCTCAGAATGACTTGGTTGAGTACTCACCAGTCACAGAAAAGCATCTTACGGATGGCATGACAGTAAG
AGAATTATGCAGTGCTGCCATAACCATGAGTGATAACACTGCGGCCAACTTACTTCTGACAACGATCGGA
GGACCGAAGGAGCTAACCGCTTTTTTGCACAACATGGGGGATCATGTAACTCGCCTTGATCGTTGGGAAC
CGGAGCTGAATGAAGCCATACCAAACGACGAGCGTGACACCACGATGCCTGCAGCAATGGCAACAACGTT
GCGCAAACTATTAACTGGCGAACTACTTACTCTAGCTTCCCGGCAACAATTAATAGACTGGATGGAGGCG
GATAAAGTTGCAGGACCACTTCTGCGCTCGGCCCTTCCGGCTGGCTGGTTTATTGCTGATAAATCTGGAG
CCGGTGAGCGTGGGTCTCGCGGTATCATTGCAGCACTGGGGCCAGATGGTAAGCCCTCCCGTATCGTAGT
TATCTACACGACGGGGAGTCAGGCAACTATGGATGAACGAAATAGACAGATCGCTGAGATAGGTGCCTCA
CTGATTAAGCATTGGTAACTGTCAGACCAAGTTTACTCATATATACTTTAGATTGATTTAAAACTTCATT
TTTAATTTAAAAGGATCTAGGTGAAGATCCTTTTTGATAATCTCATGACCAAAATCCCTTAACGTGAGTT
TTCGTTCCACTGAGCGTCAGACCCCGTAGAAAAGATCAAAGGATCTTCTTGAGATCCTTTTTTTCTGCGC
GTAATCTGCTGCTTGCAAACAAAAAAACCACCGCTACCAGCGGTGGTTTGTTTGCCGGATCAAGAGCTAC
CAACTCTTTTTCCGAAGGTAACTGGCTTCAGCAGAGCGCAGATACCAAATACTGTCCTTCTAGTGTAGCC
GTAGTTAGGCCACCACTTCAAGAACTCTGTAGCACCGCCTACATACCTCGCTCTGCTAATCCTGTTACCA
GTGGCTGCTGCCAGTGGCGATAAGTCGTGTCTTACCGGGTTGGACTCAAGACGATAGTTACCGGATAAGG
CGCAGCGGTCGGGCTGAACGGGGGGTTCGTGCACACAGCCCAGCTTGGAGCGAACGACCTACACCGAACT
GAGATACCTACAGCGTGAGCTATGAGAAAGCGCCACGCT
