>Addgene plasmid #196214 | GB1-A11(2-88)-Strep | depositor partial sequence | sequence record 380584 | Insert
CATATGCAGTATAAACTGGCGCTGAACGGCAAAACCCTGAAAGGCGAAACCACCACCGAAGCGGTGGATG
CGGCGACCGCGGAAAAAGTGTTTAAACAGTATGCGAACGATAACGGCGTGGATGGCGAATGGACCTATGA
TGATGCGACCAAAACCTTTACCGTGACCGAACTGGTGCCGCGCGGCAGCATTGAAGGCCGCATTCGCGAA
AACCTGAAAGATAGCGGCCTGTTTCTGGAACATCATCATCATCATCATGAAAACCTGTATTTTCAGAGTT
ACCCGGGCTATCCCCCACCCCCGGGCGGTTACCCGCCGGCCGCGCCTGGAGGCGGTCCGTGGGGCGGTGC
CGCGTATCCGCCGCCTCCCTCTATGCCGCCGATTGGCCTGGATAACGTGGCGACCTATGCGGGTCAGTTT
AACCAAGATTATCTGAGCGGCATGGCGGCGAACATGAGCGGCACCTTTGGCGGCGCGAATATGCCGAACC
TCTATCCGGGTGCGCCGGGCGCGGGATATCCTCCGGTGCCTCCCGGCTGGAGCCATCCGCAGTTTGAAAA
ATAAGGATCC
